Addgene plasmid #79957: pCMV-EPN-42
Purpose: Myr1-12GS-I3-01-myc-22GS-Late4 (modified)
Depositing lab: Neil King. Depositing organization: University of Washington. Publication: Designed proteins induce the formation of nanocage-containing extracellular vesicles. Votteler J, Ogohara C, Yi S, Hsia Y, Nattermann U, Belnap DM, King NP, Sundquist WI. Nature. 2016 Dec 8;540(7632):292-295. doi: 10.1038/nature20607. Epub 2016 Nov 30. PubMed 27919066.
Backbone
  Vector backbone: pCMV
  Backbone size w/o insert (bp): 5443
  Modifications to backbone: Inserts were cloned into the Kpn1 and Xho1 sites
  Vector type: Mammalian Expression, Bacterial Expression
  Selectable markers: Neomycin (select with G418)
Growth in bacteria
  Bacterial resistance: Ampicillin, 100 μg/mL
  Growth temperature: 37°C
  Growth strain: DH5alpha
  Copy number: High Copy
Gene/Insert
  Gene/Insert name: EPN-42
Terms and licenses: Academic/Nonprofit Terms; Industry Terms: Not Available to Industry
How to cite: pCMV-EPN-42 was a gift from Neil King (Addgene plasmid # 79957 ; http://n2t.net/addgene:79957 ; RRID:Addgene_79957)
