[The description below was written by a language model from this plasmid's Addgene catalogue record.]
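Description:
pCMV-EPN-42 is a mammalian expression plasmid built on a pCMV backbone (about 5.4 kb without insert), with the EPN-42 coding sequence cloned between the KpnI and XhoI sites. It is maintained in E. coli as a high-copy plasmid under ampicillin selection and carries a neomycin resistance marker, so transfected mammalian cells can be selected with G418. The catalogue also lists it as a bacterial expression vector, but no bacterial promoter is described. The backbone name implies that a CMV promoter drives the insert, although no feature table is provided to confirm the promoter, polyadenylation signal or origins of replication.

The insert encodes a designed "enveloped protein nanocage" (EPN) protein, whose modular architecture is given as Myr1-12GS-I3-01-myc-22GS-Late4 (modified). Read from N- to C-terminus, this is a myristoylation signal that targets the protein to membranes, a 12-residue glycine-serine linker, the I3-01 self-assembling nanocage subunit, a myc epitope tag for detection, a 22-residue glycine-serine linker, and a modified late-domain element. Late domains are the short motifs viruses use to recruit the host ESCRT machinery for membrane scission and budding. The record does not specify the identity of the "Late4" motif or the nature of its modification.

Together these modules combine membrane binding, self-assembly and ESCRT recruitment, the functions examined in the associated work on designed proteins that induce the release of nanocage-containing extracellular vesicles from cells. EPN-42 appears to be one variant in a series of such constructs, presumably used to compare how particular module choices affect vesicle formation and release.
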