>Addgene plasmid #79957 | pCMV-EPN-42 | addgene partial sequence | sequence record 161988 | CMV-F 5'-CGCAAATGGGCGGTAGGCGTG-3'
AGCTCTCTGGCTACTAGAGAACCCACTGCTTACTGGCTTATCGAAATTAATACGACTCACTATAGGGAGA
CCCAAGCTGGCTAGCGTTTAAACGGGCCCTCTAGAATTATCGATCCGGAGGTACCATGGGTGCGCGTGCG
TCTGGTTCTAAATCTGGCTCCGGCTCTGACTCTGGTAGCAAGATCGAAGAGCTGTTCAAGAAACACAAGA
TCGTTGCCGTGCTGCGTGCCAATAGTGTGGAAGAAGCGAAAAAGAAAGCGCTGGCGGTTTTCCTGGGCGG
CGTTCATCTGATTGAAATTACCTTTACCGTGCCGGATGCGGATACCGTGATTAAGGAACTGAGCTTTCTG
AAGGAAATGGGCGCGATTATTGGTGCGGGCACCGTGACCAGCGTGGAGCAGTGCCGTAAAGCGGTGGAAA
GTGGCGCCGAATTCATTGTGAGTCCGCACCTGGACGAGGAAATTAGCCAATTTTGCAAGGAGAAGGGTGT
GTTCTATATGCCAGGCGTTATGACCCCGACCGAACTGGTGAAAGCCATGAAACTGGGCCATACCATCTTA
AAACTGTTTCCGGGTGAGGTGGTGGGTCCGCAGTTTGTTAAAGCGATGAAAGGTCCGTTTCCGAATGTGA
AATTTGTGCCAACCGGCGGTGTTAATCTGGACAATGTGTGCGAATGGTTCAAAGCGGGCGTGCTGGCCGT
GGGCGTGGGCAGCGCGTTAGTGAAAGGCACCCCGGTGGAAGTGGCGGAAAAGGCCAAGGCGTTCGTTGAG
AAGATTCGTGGCTGCACCGAACAGAAACTGATTAGCGAAGAAGATCTGGGCAGCGGCAGTGGCGACGGCG
GTCGTGGTAGCCGTGGCGGCGATGGTAGCGGCGGTAGCAGCGGTAACCCGCGCCAATCTATCAAGGCGTT
TCCAATTGTGATCAACTCTGACGGTGGTGAAAAGTGACTCGAGAAGCT
