>Addgene plasmid #79957 | pCMV-EPN-42 | addgene partial sequence | sequence record 161989 | Bglob-pA-R 5'-ttttggcagagggaaaaaga-3'
TCAGAGTTGATCACAATTGGAAACGCCTTGATAGATTGGCGCGGGTTACCGCTGCTACCGCCGCTACCAT
CGCCGCCACGGCTACCACGACCGCCGTCGCCACTGCCGCTGCCCAGATCTTCTTCGCTAATCAGTTTCTG
TTCGGTGCAGCCACGAATCTTCTCAACGAACGCCTTGGCCTTTTCCGCCACTTCCACCGGGGTGCCTTTC
ACTAACGCGCTGCCCACGCCCACGGCCAGCACGCCCGCTTTGAACCATTCGCACACATTGTCCAGATTAA
CACCGCCGGTTGGCACAAATTTCACATTCGGAAACGGACCTTTCATCGCTTTAACAAACTGCGGACCCAC
CACCTCACCCGGAAACAGTTTTAAGATGGTATGGCCCAGTTTCATGGCTTTCACCAGTTCGGTCGGGGTC
ATAACGCCTGGCATATAGAACACACCCTTCTCCTTGCAAAATTGGCTAATTTCCTCGTCCAGGTGCGGAC
TCACAATGAATTCGGCGCCACTTTCCACCGCTTTACGGCACTGCTCCACGCTGGTCACGGTGCCCGCACC
AATAATCGCGCCCATTTCCTTCAGAAAGCTCAGTTCCTTAATCACGGTATCCGCATCCGGCACGGTAAAG
GTAATTTCAATCAGATGAACGCCGCCCAGGAAAACCGCCAGCGCTTTCTTTTTCGCTTCTTCCACACTAT
TGGCACGCAGCACGGCAACGATCTTGTGTTTCTTGAACAGCTCTTCGATCTTGCTACCAGAGTCAGAGCC
GGAGCCAGATTTAGAACCAGACGCACGCGCACCCATGGTACCTCCGGATCGATAATTCTAGAGGGCCCGT
TTAAACGCTAGCCAGCTTGGGTCTCCCTATAGTGAGTCGTAATTAATTTCGATAAGCCAGTAAGCAGTGG
GTTCTCTAGTTAGCCAGAGAGCTCTGC
