>Addgene plasmid #79957 | pCMV-EPN-42 | depositor partial sequence | sequence record 161990 | EPN-42
CTAGAATTATCGATCCGGAGGTACCATGGGTGCGCGTGCGTCTGGTTCTAAATCTGGCTCCGGCTCTGAC
TCTGGTAGCAAGATCGAAGAGCTGTTCAAGAAACACAAGATCGTTGCCGTGCTGCGTGCCAATAGTGTGG
AAGAAGCGAAAAAGAAAGCGCTGGCGGTTTTCCTGGGCGGCGTTCATCTGATTGAAATTACCTTTACCGT
GCCGGATGCGGATACCGTGATTAAGGAACTGAGCTTTCTGAAGGAAATGGGCGCGATTATTGGTGCGGGC
ACCGTGACCAGCGTGGAGCAGTGCCGTAAAGCGGTGGAAAGTGGCGCCGAATTCATTGTGAGTCCGCACC
TGGACGAGGAAATTAGCCAATTTTGCAAGGAGAAGGGTGTGTTCTATATGCCAGGCGTTATGACCCCGAC
CGAACTGGTGAAAGCCATGAAACTGGGCCATACCATCTTAAAACTGTTTCCGGGTGAGGTGGTGGGTCCG
CAGTTTGTTAAAGCGATGAAAGGTCCGTTTCCGAATGTGAAATTTGTGCCAACCGGCGGTGTTAATCTGG
ACAATGTGTGCGAATGGTTCAAAGCGGGCGTGCTGGCCGTGGGCGTGGGCAGCGCGTTAGTGAAAGGCAC
CCCGGTGGAAGTGGCGGAAAAGGCCAAGGCGTTCGTTGAGAAGATTCGTGGCTGCACCGAACAGAAACTG
ATTAGCGAAGAAGATCTGGGCAGCGGCAGTGGCGACGGCGGTCGTGGTAGCCGTGGCGGCGATGGTAGCG
GCGGTAGCAGCGGTAACCCGCGCCAATCTATCAAGGCGTTTCCAATTGTGATCAACTCTGACGGTGGTGA
AAAGTGACTCGAGAAGCTTGCTAGCAGATCTT
